Addgene plasmid #17099: V8 BB.GFPLT CS2+
Purpose: (Empty Backbone)
Depositing lab: Randall Moon. Depositing organization: University of Washington.
Backbone
  Vector backbone: pCS2+ (w/ GFP)
  Backbone size (bp): 4700
  Vector type: Mammalian Expression
Growth in bacteria
  Bacterial resistance: Ampicillin, 100 μg/mL
  Growth temperature: 37°C
  Growth strain: DH5alpha
  Copy number: Unknown
Gene/Insert
  Gene/Insert name: None
  Tag / fusion protein: GFP (N terminal on backbone)
  Cloning method: Restriction Enzyme
  Sequencing primers: 5′ Sp6
Terms and licenses: Academic/Nonprofit Terms; Industry Terms: Not Available to Industry
Depositor comments: Linearize with Not1 or Asp718 and transcribe with SP6. Notes for Use: For making amino-terminal GFP fusion protein in vector CS2+. Made by: Jeff Miller.
How to cite: V8 BB.GFPLT CS2+ was a gift from Randall Moon (Addgene plasmid # 17099 ; http://n2t.net/addgene:17099 ; RRID:Addgene_17099)
