[The description below was written by a language model from this plasmid's Addgene catalogue record.]
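Description:
V8 BB.GFPLT CS2+ is an empty-backbone mammalian expression vector built on pCS2+ that already carries a GFP coding sequence, giving a backbone of about 4.7 kb. It has no insert of its own. Instead, it is meant to receive a gene of interest by restriction enzyme cloning so that the encoded protein is made as a fusion with GFP at its amino terminus. The plasmid is propagated in E. coli under ampicillin selection; its copy number is recorded as unknown, and no feature table is provided, so the origin of replication, the eukaryotic promoter and the polyadenylation signal are not stated explicitly in the record. Vectors of the pCS2+ family generally drive expression from a CMV-derived promoter and end transcripts with an SV40 polyadenylation signal, but the record does not confirm these parts for this derivative.

The depositor notes show that the vector also serves as a template for in vitro transcription. An SP6 promoter lies upstream of the GFP-fusion cassette, and the plasmid can be linearized downstream with NotI or Asp718 so that SP6 RNA polymerase produces run-off synthetic mRNA encoding the fusion. The SP6 site is also the 5′ sequencing primer site for checking cloned inserts. This arrangement allows the same construct to be used in two ways: transfected as DNA for expression in cells, or transcribed into mRNA for delivery, an approach commonly used with CS2+ vectors for embryo microinjection. In either case, fluorescence from the N-terminal GFP tag lets the expression and subcellular localization of the tagged protein be followed.
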