>Addgene plasmid #17099 | V8 BB.GFPLT CS2+ | addgene partial sequence | sequence record 22912 | SP6 5'-ATTTAGGTGACACTATAG-3'
TTTGAATTAGATGGTGATGTTAATGGGCACAAATTTTCTGTCAGTGGAGAGGGTGAAGGTGATGCAACAT
ACGGAAAACTTACCCTTAAATTTATTTGCACTACTGGAAAACTACCTGTTCCATGGCCAACACTTGTCAC
TACTCTCACTTATGGTGTTCAATGCTTTTCAAGATACCCAGATCATATGAAACGGCATGACTTTTTCAAG
AGTGCCATGCCCGAAGGTTATGTACAGGAAAGAACTATATTTTTCAAAGATGACGGGAACTACAAGACAC
GTGCTGAAGTCAAGTTTGAAGGTGATACCCTTGTTAATAGAATCGAGTTAAAAGGTATTGATTTTAAAGA
AGATGGAAACATTCTTGGACACAAATTGGAATACAACTATAACTCACACAATGTATACATCATGGCAGAC
AAACAAAAGAATGGAATCAAAGTTAACTTCAAAATTAGACACAACATTGAAGATGGAAGCGTTCAACTAG
CAGACCATTATCAACAAAATACTCCAATTGGCGATGGCCCTGTCCTTTTACCAGACAACCATTACCTGTC
CACACAATCTGCCCTTTCGAAAGATCCCAACGAAAAGAGAGACCACATGGTCCTTCTTGAGTTTGTAACA
GCTGCTGGGATTACACATGGCATGGATGAACTATACAAAGGATCCCATCGATTCGAATTCAAGGCCTCTC
GAGCCTCTAGATTCTGCAGCCCTATAGTGAGTCGTATTACGTAGATCCAGACATGATAAGATACATTGAT
GAGTTTG
